>Addgene plasmid #81797 | pDONR223_ERO1L_WT | addgene full sequence | sequence record 169155 | Addgene NGS Result
CTTTCCTGCGTTATCCCCTGATTCTGTGGATAACCGTATTACCGCCTTTGAGTGAGCTGATACCGCTCGC
CGCAGCCGAACGACCGAGCGCAGCGAGTCAGTGAGCGAGGAAGCGGAAGAGCGCCCAATACGCAAACCGC
CTCTCCCCGCGCGTTGGCCGATTCATTAATGCAGCTGGCACGACAGGTTTCCCGACTGGAAAGCGGGCAG
TGAGCGCAACGCAATTAATACGCGTACCGCTAGCCAGGAAGAGTTTGTAGAAACGCAAAAAGGCCATCCG
TCAGGATGGCCTTCTGCTTAGTTTGATGCCTGGCAGTTTATGGCGGGCGTCCTGCCCGCCACCCTCCGGG
CCGTTGCTTCACAACGTTCAAATCCGCTCCCGGCGGATTTGTCCTACTCAGGAGAGCGTTCACCGACAAA
CAACAGATAAAACGAAAGGCCCAGTCTTCCGACTGAGCCTTTCGTTTTATTTGATGCCTGGCAGTTCCCT
ACTCTCGCGTTAACGCTAGCATGGATGTTTTCCCAGTCACGACGTTGTAAAACGACGGCCAGTCTTAAGC
TCGGGCCCCAAATAATGATTTTATTTTGACTGATAGTGACCTGTTCGTTGCAACAAATTGATGAGCAATG
CTTTTTTATAATGCCAACTTTGTACAAAAAAGTTGGCACCATGGGCCGCGGCTGGGGATTCTTGTTTGGC
CTCCTGGGCGCCGTGTGGCTGCTCAGCTCGGGCCACGGAGAGGAGCAGCCCCCGGAGACAGCGGCACAGA
GGTGCTTCTGCCAGGTTAGTGGTTACTTGGATGATTGTACCTGTGATGTTGAAACCATTGATAGATTTAA
TAACTACAGGCTTTTCCCAAGACTACAAAAACTTCTTGAAAGTGACTACTTTAGGTATTACAAGGTAAAC
CTGAAGAGGCCGTGTCCTTTCTGGAATGACATCAGCCAGTGTGGAAGAAGGGACTGTGCTGTCAAACCAT
GTCAATCTGATGAAGTTCCTGATGGAATTAAATCTGCGAGCTACAAGTATTCTGAAGAAGCCAATAATCT
CATTGAAGAATGTGAACAAGCTGAACGACTTGGAGCAGTGGATGAATCTCTGAGTGAGGAAACACAGAAG
GCTGTTCTTCAGTGGACCAAGCATGATGATTCTTCAGATAACTTCTGTGAAGCTGATGACATTCAGTCCC
CTGAAGCTGAATATGTAGATTTGCTTCTTAATCCTGAGCGCTACACTGGTTACAAGGGACCAGATGCTTG
GAAAATATGGAATGTCATCTACGAAGAAAACTGTTTTAAGCCACAGACAATTAAAAGACCTTTAAATCCT
TTGGCTTCTGGTCAAGGGACAAGTGAAGAGAACACTTTTTACAGTTGGCTAGAAGGTCTCTGTGTAGAAA
AAAGAGCATTCTACAGACTTATATCTGGCCTACATGCAAGCATTAATGTGCATTTGAGTGCAAGATATCT
TTTACAAGAGACCTGGTTAGAAAAGAAATGGGGACACAACATTACAGAATTTCAACAGCGATTTGATGGA
ATTTTGACTGAAGGAGAAGGTCCAAGAAGGCTTAAGAACTTGTATTTTCTCTACTTAATAGAACTAAGGG
CTTTATCCAAAGTGTTACCATTCTTCGAGCGCCCAGATTTTCAACTCTTTACTGGAAATAAAATTCAGGA
TGAGGAAAACAAAATGTTACTTCTGGAAATACTTCATGAAATCAAGTCATTTCCTTTGCATTTTGATGAG
AATTCATTTTTTGCTGGGGATAAAAAAGAAGCACACAAACTAAAGGAGGACTTTCGACTGCATTTTAGAA
ATATTTCAAGAATTATGGATTGTGTTGGTTGTTTTAAATGTCGTCTGTGGGGAAAGCTTCAGACTCAGGG
TTTGGGCACTGCTCTGAAGATCTTATTTTCTGAGAAATTGATAGCAAATATGCCAGAAAGTGGACCTAGT
TATGAATTCCATCTAACCAGACAAGAAATAGTATCATTATTCAACGCATTTGGAAGAATTTCTACAAGTG
TGAAAGAATTAGAAAACTTCAGGAACTTGTTACAGAATATTCATTGATTGCCAACTTTCTTGTACAAAGT
TGGCATTATAAGAAAGCATTGCTTATCAATTTGTTGCAACGAACAGGTCACTATCAGTCAAAATAAAATC
ATTATTTGCCATCCAGCTGATATCCCCTATAGTGAGTCGTATTACATGGTCATAGCTGTTTCCTGGCAGC
TCTGGCCCGTGTCTCAAAATCTCTGATGTTACATTGCACAAGATAAAAATATATCATCATGCCTCCTCTA
GACCAGCCAGGACAGAAATGCCTCGACTTCGCTGCTACCCAAGGTTGCCGGGTGACGCACACCGTGGAAA
CGGATGAAGGCACGAACCCAGTGGACATAAGCCTGTTCGGTTCGTAAGCTGTAATGCAAGTAGCGTATGC
GCTCACGCAACTGGTCCAGAACCTTGACCGAACGCAGCGGTGGTAACGGCGCAGTGGCGGTTTTCATGGC
TTGTTATGACTGTTTTTTTGGGGTACAGTCTATGCCTCGGGCATCCAAGCAGCAAGCGCGTTACGCCGTG
GGTCGATGTTTGATGTTATGGAGCAGCAACGATGTTACGCAGCAGGGCAGTCGCCCTAAAACAAAGTTAA
ACATTATGAGGGAAGCGGTGATCGCCGAAGTATCGACTCAACTATCAGAGGTAGTTGGCGTCATCGAGCG
CCATCTCGAACCGACGTTGCTGGCCGTACATTTGTACGGCTCCGCAGTGGATGGCGGCCTGAAGCCACAC
AGTGATATTGATTTGCTGGTTACGGTGACCGTAAGGCTTGATGAAACAACGCGGCGAGCTTTGATCAACG
ACCTTTTGGAAACTTCGGCTTCCCCTGGAGAGAGCGAGATTCTCCGCGCTGTAGAAGTCACCATTGTTGT
GCACGACGACATCATTCCGTGGCGTTATCCAGCTAAGCGCGAACTGCAATTTGGAGAATGGCAGCGCAAT
GACATTCTTGCAGGTATCTTCGAGCCAGCCACGATCGACATTGATCTGGCTATCTTGCTGACAAAAGCAA
GAGAACATAGCGTTGCCTTGGTAGGTCCAGCGGCGGAGGAACTCTTTGATCCGGTTCCTGAACAGGATCT
ATTTGAGGCGCTAAATGAAACCTTAACGCTATGGAACTCGCCGCCCGACTGGGCTGGCGATGAGCGAAAT
GTAGTGCTTACGTTGTCCCGCATTTGGTACAGCGCAGTAACCGGCAAAATCGCGCCGAAGGATGTCGCTG
CCGACTGGGCAATGGAGCGCCTGCCGGCCCAGTATCAGCCCGTCATACTTGAAGCTAGACAGGCTTATCT
TGGACAAGAAGAAGATCGCTTGGCCTCGCGCGCAGATCAGTTGGAAGAATTTGTCCACTACGTGAAAGGC
GAGATCACCAAGGTAGTCGGCAAATAACCCTCGAGCCACCCATGACCAAAATCCCTTAACGTGAGTTACG
CGTCGTTCCACTGAGCGTCAGACCCCGTAGAAAAGATCAAAGGATCTTCTTGAGATCCTTTTTTTCTGCG
CGTAATCTGCTGCTTGCAAACAAAAAAACCACCGCTACCAGCGGTGGTTTGTTTGCCGGATCAAGAGCTA
CCAACTCTTTTTCCGAAGGTAACTGGCTTCAGCAGAGCGCAGATACCAAATACTGTTCTTCTAGTGTAGC
CGTAGTTAGGCCACCACTTCAAGAACTCTGTAGCACCGCCTACATACCTCGCTCTGCTAATCCTGTTACC
AGTGGCTGCTGCCAGTGGCGATAAGTCGTGTCTTACCGGGTTGGACTCAAGACGATAGTTACCGGATAAG
GCGCAGCGGTCGGGCTGAACGGGGGGTTCGTGCACACAGCCCAGCTTGGAGCGAACGACCTACACCGAAC
TGAGATACCTACAGCGTGAGCTATGAGAAAGCGCCACGCTTCCCGAAGGGAGAAAGGCGGACAGGTATCC
GGTAAGCGGCAGGGTCGGAACAGGAGAGCGCACGAGGGAGCTTCCAGGGGGAAACGCCTGGTATCTTTAT
AGTCCTGTCGGGTTTCGCCACCTCTGACTTGAGCGTCGATTTTTGTGATGCTCGTCAGGGGGGCGGAGCC
TATGGAAAAACGCCAGCAACGCGGCCTTTTTACGGTTCCTGGCCTTTTGCTGGCCTTTTGCTCACATGTT
Features (pLannotate 1.2.2; 12 found; start..end, strand, type, name):
    121..213     +  CDS            lacI (fragment): lac repressor; lacI; The lac repressor binds to the lac operator to inhibit transcription in E. coli. This inhibition can be relieved by adding lactose or isopropyl-β-D-thiogalactopyranoside (IPTG).
    268..295     -  terminator     rrnB T2 terminator: transcription terminator T2 from the E. coli rrnB gene
    427..470     +  terminator     rrnB T1 terminator: Escherichia coli rrnB; transcription terminator T1 from the E. coli rrnB gene
    517..553     -  CDS            lacZα (fragment): LacZα fragment of β-galactosidase; lacZ fragment
    570..665     +  protein_bind   attL3: mutant version of attL; recombination site for the Gateway® LR reaction LR Clonase™
    671..2074    +  CDS            ERO1A: ERO1A_HUMAN - Also known as ERO1L. Experimental evidence at protein level: Swiss-Prot protein existence level 1. Oxidoreductase involved in disulfide bond formation in the endoplasmic reticulum. Efficiently reoxidizes P4HB/PDI, the enzyme catalyzing protein disulfide formation, in order to allow P4HB to sustain additional rounds of disulfide formation. Following P4HB reoxidation, passes its electrons to molecular oxygen via FAD, leading to the production of reactive oxygen species (ROS) in the cell. Required for the proper folding of immunoglobulins. Involved in the release of the unfolded cho
   2082..2177    -  protein_bind   attL3: mutant version of attL; recombination site for the Gateway® LR reaction LR Clonase™
   2196..2214    -  promoter       T7 promoter: promoter for bacteriophage T7 RNA polymerase
   2404..2427    +  promoter       Pc promoter (fragment): intI1 (promoter lies within the coding sequence); class 1 integron promoter
   2603..2659    +  CDS            GmR (fragment): gentamycin acetyltransferase; aacC1; confers resistance to gentamycin
   2666..3457    +  CDS            SmR: aminoglycoside adenylyltransferase (Murphy, 1985); aadA; confers resistance to spectinomycin and streptomycin
   3550..4138    +  rep_origin     ori: high-copy-number ColE1/pMB1/pBR322/pUC origin of replication
