[The description below was written by a language model from this plasmid's Addgene catalogue record and pLannotate feature annotations shown in this document.]
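Description:
pDONR223_ERO1L_WT is a Gateway entry clone built on the Invitrogen pDONR223 backbone, carrying the wild-type human ERO1L open reading frame (current gene symbol ERO1A). It is part of the Target Accelerator Plasmid Collection. The sequenced plasmid is about 4.2 kb. It replicates in E. coli from a high-copy ColE1/pUC-type origin and is selected with spectinomycin through the aadA (SmR) aminoglycoside adenylyltransferase gene. A class 1 integron Pc promoter fragment and a short remnant of a gentamicin resistance gene lie upstream of aadA. Other annotated backbone elements include the rrnB T1 and T2 transcription terminators, which insulate the cloning region, and small lacI and lacZα fragments that are non-functional leftovers.

The roughly 1.4 kb ERO1A coding sequence encodes an endoplasmic reticulum oxidoreductase that reoxidizes protein disulfide isomerase, supporting disulfide bond formation and passing electrons to oxygen via FAD. The ORF is flanked on each side by an attL recombination site. The annotation software labels both as attL3, and the record does not otherwise specify which attL variants are present. The record lists no promoter for the insert, so the gene is not meant to be expressed from this plasmid. A T7 promoter sits just outside the downstream attL site, oriented toward the insert on the opposite strand. The clone is in the "closed" configuration, with a stop codon immediately after the ORF, so the native protein is produced without C-terminal fusion tags after transfer. Its intended use is as a source clone for LR Clonase recombination into Gateway destination vectors, here as the wild-type reference in studies comparing cancer-associated variant alleles.
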