Addgene plasmid #81797: pDONR223_ERO1L_WT
Purpose: Gateway Donor vector containing ERO1L , part of the Target Accelerator Plasmid Collection.
Depositing lab: Jesse Boehm & William Hahn & David Root. Depositing organization: Broad Institute. Publication: Systematic Functional Interrogation of Rare Cancer Variants Identifies Oncogenic Alleles. Kim E, Ilic N, Shrestha Y, Zou L, Kamburov A, Zhu C, Yang X, Lubonja R, Tran N, Nguyen C, Lawrence MS, Piccioni F, Bagul M, Doench JG, Chouinard CR, Wu X, Hogstrom L, Natoli T, Tamayo P, Horn H, Corsello SM, Lage K, Root DE, Subramanian A, Golub TR, Getz G, Boehm JS, Hahn WC. Cancer Discov. 2016 Jul;6(7):714-26. doi: 10.1158/2159-8290.CD-16-0160. Epub 2016 May 4. PubMed 27147599.
Backbone
  Vector backbone: pDONR223
  Backbone manufacturer: Invitrogen
  Backbone size w/o insert (bp): 2790
  Vector type: Gateway Entry vector
Growth in bacteria
  Bacterial resistance: Spectinomycin, 50 μg/mL
  Growth temperature: 37°C
  Growth strain: DH5alpha
  Copy number: High Copy
Gene/Insert
  Gene/Insert name: ERO1L (alt name: NM_014584.2, ERO1A)
  Species: H. sapiens (human)
  Mutation: WT
  Entrez Gene: ERO1A (a.k.a. ERO1-L, ERO1-L-alpha, ERO1-alpha, ERO1L, ERO1LA, Ero1alpha)
  Promoter: None
  Cloning method: Gateway Cloning
  Sequencing primers: 5′ M13pUC-fwd; 3′ M13-Rev
Terms and licenses: Academic/Nonprofit Terms; Industry Terms: Not Available to Industry
Depositor comments: Closed state: stop codon immediately follows insert
How to cite: pDONR223_ERO1L_WT was a gift from Jesse Boehm & William Hahn & David Root (Addgene plasmid # 81797 ; http://n2t.net/addgene:81797 ; RRID:Addgene_81797)
