>Addgene plasmid #81797 | pDONR223_ERO1L_WT | depositor partial sequence | sequence record 155116 | Insert sequence
ATGGGCCGCGGCTGGGGATTCTTGTTTGGCCTCCTGGGCGCCGTGTGGCTGCTCAGCTCGGGCCACGGAG
AGGAGCAGCCCCCGGAGACAGCGGCACAGAGGTGCTTCTGCCAGGTTAGTGGTTACTTGGATGATTGTAC
CTGTGATGTTGAAACCATTGATAGATTTAATAACTACAGGCTTTTCCCAAGACTACAAAAACTTCTTGAA
AGTGACTACTTTAGGTATTACAAGGTAAACCTGAAGAGGCCGTGTCCTTTCTGGAATGACATCAGCCAGT
GTGGAAGAAGGGACTGTGCTGTCAAACCATGTCAATCTGATGAAGTTCCTGATGGAATTAAATCTGCGAG
CTACAAGTATTCTGAAGAAGCCAATAATCTCATTGAAGAATGTGAACAAGCTGAACGACTTGGAGCAGTG
GATGAATCTCTGAGTGAGGAAACACAGAAGGCTGTTCTTCAGTGGACCAAGCATGATGATTCTTCAGATA
ACTTCTGTGAAGCTGATGACATTCAGTCCCCTGAAGCTGAATATGTAGATTTGCTTCTTAATCCTGAGCG
CTACACTGGTTACAAGGGACCAGATGCTTGGAAAATATGGAATGTCATCTACGAAGAAAACTGTTTTAAG
CCACAGACAATTAAAAGACCTTTAAATCCTTTGGCTTCTGGTCAAGGGACAAGTGAAGAGAACACTTTTT
ACAGTTGGCTAGAAGGTCTCTGTGTAGAAAAAAGAGCATTCTACAGACTTATATCTGGCCTACATGCAAG
CATTAATGTGCATTTGAGTGCAAGATATCTTTTACAAGAGACCTGGTTAGAAAAGAAATGGGGACACAAC
ATTACAGAATTTCAACAGCGATTTGATGGAATTTTGACTGAAGGAGAAGGTCCAAGAAGGCTTAAGAACT
TGTATTTTCTCTACTTAATAGAACTAAGGGCTTTATCCAAAGTGTTACCATTCTTCGAGCGCCCAGATTT
TCAACTCTTTACTGGAAATAAAATTCAGGATGAGGAAAACAAAATGTTACTTCTGGAAATACTTCATGAA
ATCAAGTCATTTCCTTTGCATTTTGATGAGAATTCATTTTTTGCTGGGGATAAAAAAGAAGCACACAAAC
TAAAGGAGGACTTTCGACTGCATTTTAGAAATATTTCAAGAATTATGGATTGTGTTGGTTGTTTTAAATG
TCGTCTGTGGGGAAAGCTTCAGACTCAGGGTTTGGGCACTGCTCTGAAGATCTTATTTTCTGAGAAATTG
ATAGCAAATATGCCAGAAAGTGGACCTAGTTATGAATTCCATCTAACCAGACAAGAAATAGTATCATTAT
TCAACGCATTTGGAAGAATTTCTACAAGTGTGAAAGAATTAGAAAACTTCAGGAACTTGTTACAGAATAT
TCAT
