>Addgene plasmid #81797 | pDONR223_ERO1L_WT | addgene partial sequence | sequence record 160607 | M13-F20 5'-TGTAAAACGACGGCCAGT-3'
TTTTATTTTGACTGATAGTGACCTGTTCGTTGCAACAAATTGATGAGCAATGCTTTTTTATAATGCCAAC
TTTGTACAAAAAAGTTGGCACCATGGGCCGCGGCTGGGGATTCTTGTTTGGCCTCCTGGGCGCCGTGTGG
CTGCTCAGCTCGGGCCACGGAGAGGAGCAGCCCCCGGAGACAGCGGCACAGAGGTGCTTCTGCCAGGTTA
GTGGTTACTTGGATGATTGTACCTGTGATGTTGAAACCATTGATAGATTTAATAACTACAGGCTTTTCCC
AAGACTACAAAAACTTCTTGAAAGTGACTACTTTAGGTATTACAAGGTAAACCTGAAGAGGCCGTGTCCT
TTCTGGAATGACATCAGCCAGTGTGGAAGAAGGGACTGTGCTGTCAAACCATGTCAATCTGATGAAGTTC
CTGATGGAATTAAATCTGCGAGCTACAAGTATTCTGAAGAAGCCAATAATCTCATTGAAGAATGTGAACA
AGCTGAACGACTTGGAGCAGTGGATGAATCTCTGAGTGAGGAAACACAGAAGGCTGTTCTTCAGTGGACC
AAGCATGATGATTCTTCAGATAACTTCTGTGAAGCTGATGACATTCAGTCCCCTGAAGCTGAATATGTAG
ATTTGCTTCTTAATCCTGAGCGCTACACTGGTTACAAGGGACCAGATGCTTGGAAAATATGGAATGTCAT
CTACGAAGAAAACTGTTTTAAGCCACAGACAATTAAAAGACCTTTAAATCCTTTGGCTTCTGGTCAAGGG
ACAAGTGAAGAGAACACTTTTTACAGTTGGCTAGAAGGTCTCTGTGTAGAAAAAAGAGCATTCTACAGAC
TTATATCTGGCCTACATGCAAGCATTAATGTGCATTTGAGTGCAAGATATCTTTTACAAGAGACCTGGTT
AGAAAAGAAATGGGGACACAACATTACAGAATTTCAACAGCGATTTGATGGAATTTTGACTGAAGGAGAA
GGTCCAAGAAGGCTTAAGAACTTGTATTTTCTCTACTTAATAGAACTAAGGGCTTTATCCAAAGTGTT
